>Addgene plasmid #107617 | Gsp_PC2 | depositor full sequence | sequence record 202973 | Full Sequence
CTGCAGTAAAACTGCTATCGTAAACATAAAATGCTAAACGAATGTCAGTTCAACTATTGGGAAAATCTGT
TGGAGGCATGTTGTCTCTTTACTACACCGAGCTTAGGTATAATCTTTTCCAAAGAACTAGATAGTTTATC
ATATGGTCGATTTTGAGTTCCATGCAAAACAAGAACCCATTCCGAAAATATTCCTTGACTAAGAGGATCT
TTTGTGTCGAACATTATTGTTAATCGCCATTTTCCACGAGGATTTTCACCCCATGTATGCGTGGTCATAA
ATGGCCATTTTGTAAATCCTCGTGTAGAATCATCGTCTTTTGGTCGATGACTGAGAATCATAGATGTTGT
GCCCATTGGGCTGGTAAGAAACATTGTTATATCTCCTCGTCTACTAGCTTTTACTGATATAAAAGCTTGA
ACATGTTCTAGATAATTAACTCGATGGCCAGTATCTGATTTGCAAGCATCGGTATCTATCTCGAGTATCA
GTGCTTTAGTAACATTAAACCGATAACGTTTATTAATTTGTCCCGCTATACAGTGAAATCTTTCAGGAAC
ATTTACCCATTTTTTAGCAACACGAACCATATCACCAGCATCAAGAACTCCATAACCAAAAAGATGATTA
AATTCCAAACCGGCCCCATTAATTGTCCAATTATGACGTCGATCTCGATCGTGCAAATGGTTTCGTTTAC
TAGTGAGCACAGTTAAATGTTGCATGTCTCTCCAACCAATATTAGAATTAGCTTCTAAAGCTAAAGCAAA
TACTCCAGCTGCTTCCGGGGCCGCAGCAGAAGTTCCAGAATGATGTAAGGTGCATTGTCCATATAAATCA
ACCGTACCAACTCCTGCGTCAAGACTAAACCATGCTTTTCCATTTGAAAATGTTGAGGCAAGGGTTGAAG
AACAAGATTCATCGTAGCTTGCAGTTTCTCCATCATTGGTTGCAGAATTAATACTAATAGTCCACATGCT
TGCTGCATATCCGTCGCAATTGCAATCATCGGCTGCTCCTCCATCACCAGATGCCCAAACGTAAATGCTT
CCTTTACCTTTACGACCTTTATTAACGCCTTCTACAATTGCACGCATGGTCTCATTTCTTGGTCCATCGA
CTGTTCTACCATCATCTGTAGGACCCCAACTGGCAGAATAAATATCAATATTATCTCTATCATAACTCAT
TGCTGCTGCTTCAATAAGATCTGTCATATACGGTTGATCCAACATACGCAATCCGGCGATCTTAGAATTG
TAGGCCACACCAACACCACAAATTCCATTGTCTCTCTCAGCTGAAATTTCACCGGCGCATCTTGTTCCAT
GACTATTAAACCAATCATCAGTATACCTTGGAAATGGATATGGATCGTTACTACTGAAATCATAACTACT
TTCTGCATTGTAATTTTTCGATAAATCTGGATGAAGATAATCGATACCGTCATCCATAATTGCTGTTGTA
ACACCTTTACCAGTAATGCCTTGAGCCCATGCGGATAAAACATTTAGATCAAGATCTTTTACTCCATCAG
CTTGTCCAGTGTTTCGAATGTACCATTCTTTTGAAAACAAAGGATCAGTTGGTAATTTCATATTTTCTTT
AATGTTCTCTGTTTTTCCTCTGCCAGGAATACCTTTTTTGTTTATTGTTGGAAGTGGAATACGATCTTGC
Features (pLannotate 1.2.2; 1 found; start..end, strand, type, name):
     81..1604    -  CDS            Pcsk2 (fragment): NEC2_MOUSE - Also known as Nec-2, Nec2. Experimental evidence at protein level: Swiss-Prot protein existence level 1. Involved in the processing of hormone and other protein precursors at sites comprised of pairs of basic amino acid residues. Responsible for the release of glucagon from proglucagon in pancreatic A cells (By similarity). From Mus musculus (Mouse).
