>Addgene plasmid #107617 | Gsp_PC2 | addgene full sequence | sequence record 208121 | Addgene NGS Result
GTAAAACGACGGCCAGTCTTAAGCAAAAAACCCCTCAAGACCCGTTTAGAGGCCCCAAGGGGTTATGCTA
GGAAGTAATACGACTCACTATAGGGAGACCGGCAGATCTGATATCATCGATGAATTCGAGCTCCACCGCG
GTGGCGGCCGCTCTAGAACTAGTGGATCCACCGGTTCCATGGCTAGCGGCATTACCATCCCGATGTACGT
CTTCATGATCCCGGAACTCATGATCTAGCCAATAAAGTAGCTCAAGAAACTGGTTTCTCACTATTGAGAA
ACCATATACAATCTCCAAATGAATTTGTTTACCATCATAAAGCTGTGCCCCATGTGAGTTCAATTCCAAG
TTGGAATCATCATAAAGTTTTATTATCTCATCCACTTGTTAAAGAAGCTAAACAAGTTGAAGGTTTTATT
AGAAAAAAACGAGGTTTTAAACCGATCAAAAAGCAAGATCGTATTCCACTTCCAACAATAAACAAAAAAG
GTATTCCTGGCAGAGGAAAAACAGAGAACATTAAAGAAAATATGAAATTACCAACTGATCCTTTGTTTTC
AAAAGAATGGTACATTCGAAACACTGGACAAGCTGATGGAGTAAAAGATCTTGATCTAAATGTTTTATCC
GCATGGGCTCAAGGCATTACTGGTAAAGGTGTTACAACAGCAATTATGGATGACGGTATCGATTATCTTC
ATCCAGATTTATCGAAAAATTACAATGCAGAAAGTAGTTATGATTTCAGTAGTAACGATCCATATCCATT
TCCAAGGTATACTGATGATTGGTTTAATAGTCATGGAACAAGATGCGCCGGTGAAATTTCAGCTGAGAGA
GACAATGGAATTTGTGGTGTTGGTGTGGCCTACAATTCTAAGATCGCCGGATTGCGTATGTTGGATCAAC
CGTATATGACAGATCTTATTGAAGCAGCAGCAATGAGTTATGATAGAGATAATATTGATATTTATTCTGC
CAGTTGGGGTCCTACAGATGATGGTAGAACAGTCGATGGACCAAGAAATGAGACCATGCGTGCAATTGTA
GAAGGCGTTAATAAAGGTCGTAAAGGTAAAGGAAGCATTTACGTTTGGGCATCTGGTGATGGAGGAGCAG
CCGATGATTGCAATTGCGACGGATATGCAGCAAGCATGTGGACTATTAGTATTAATTCTGCAACCAATGA
TGGAGAAACTGCAAGCTACGATGAATCTTGTTCTTCAACCCTTGCCTCAACATTTTCAAATGGAAAAGCA
TGGTTTAGTCTTGACGCAGGAGTTGGTACGGTTGATTTATATGGACAATGCACCTTACATCATTCTGGAA
CTTCTGCTGCGGCCCCGGAAGCAGCTGGAGTATTTGCTTTAGCTTTAGAAGCTAATTCTAATATTGGTTG
GAGAGACATGCAACATTTAACTGTGCTCACTAGTAAACGAAACCATTTGCACGATCGAGATCGACGTCAT
AATTGGACAATTAATGGGGCCGGTTTGGAATTTAATCATCTTTTTGGTTATGGAGTTCTTGATGCTGGTG
ATATGGTTCGTGTTGCTAAAAAATGGGTAAATGTTCCTGAAAGATTTCACTGTATAGCGGGACAAATTAA
TAAACGTTATCGGTTTAATGTTACTAAAGCACTGATACTCGAGATAGATACCGATGCTTGCAAATCAGAT
ACTGGCCATCGAGTTAATTATCTAGAACATGTTCAAGCTTTTATATCAGTAAAAGCTAGTAGACGAGGAG
ATATAACAATGTTTCTTACCAGCCCAATGGGCACAACATCTATGATTCTCAGTCATCGACCAAAAGACGA
TGATTCTACACGAGGATCGGGTAGAATTGGCCGGGCCCGGTACCCAATTCGCCCTATAGTGAGTCGTATT
ACTTCCACATAACCCCTTGGGGCCTCTAAACGGGTCTTGAGGGGTTTTTTGAGGATCCCCTATAGTGAGT
CGTATTACATGGTCATAGCTGTTTCCTGGCAGCTCTGGCCCGTGTCTCAAAATCTCTGATGTTACATTGC
ACAAGATAAAAATATATCATCATGAACAATAAAACTGTCTGCTTACATAAACAGTAATACAAGGGGTGTT
ATGAGCCATATTCAACGGGAAACGTCGAGGCCGCGATTAAATTCCAACATGGATGCTGATTTATATGGGT
ATAAATGGGCTCGCGATAATGTCGGGCAATCAGGTGCGACAATCTATCGCTTGTATGGGAAGCCCGATGC
GCCAGAGTTGTTTCTGAAACATGGCAAAGGTAGCGTTGCCAATGATGTTACAGATGAGATGGTCAGACTA
AACTGGCTGACGGAATTTATGCCTCTTCCGACCATCAAGCATTTTATCCGTACTCCTGATGATGCATGGT
TACTCACCACTGCGATCCCCGGAAAAACAGCATTCCAGGTATTAGAAGAATATCCTGATTCAGGTGAAAA
TATTGTTGATGCGCTGGCAGTGTTCCTGCGCCGGTTGCATTCGATTCCTGTTTGTAATTGTCCTTTTAAC
AGCGATCGCGTATTTCGTCTCGCTCAGGCGCAATCACGAATGAATAACGGTTTGGTTGATGCGAGTGATT
TTGATGACGAGCGTAATGGCTGGCCTGTTGAACAAGTCTGGAAAGAAATGCATAAACTTTTGCCATTCTC
ACCGGATTCAGTCGTCACTCATGGTGATTTCTCACTTGATAACCTTATTTTTGACGAGGGGAAATTAATA
GGTTGTATTGATGTTGGACGAGTCGGAATCGCAGACCGATACCAGGATCTTGCCATCCTATGGAACTGCC
TCGGTGAGTTTTCTCCTTCATTACAGAAACGGCTTTTTCAAAAATATGGTATTGATAATCCTGATATGAA
TAAATTGCAGTTTCATTTGATGCTCGATGAGTTTTTCTAATCAGAATTGGTTAATTGGTTGTAACACTGG
CAGAGCATTACGCTGACTTGACGGGACGGCGCAAGCTCATGACCAAAATCCCTTAACGTGAGTTACGCGT
CGTTCCACTGAGCGTCAGACCCCGTAGAAAAGATCAAAGGATCTTCTTGAGATCCTTTTTTTCTGCGCGT
AATCTGCTGCTTGCAAACAAAAAAACCACCGCTACCAGCGGTGGTTTGTTTGCCGGATCAAGAGCTACCA
ACTCTTTTTCCGAAGGTAACTGGCTTCAGCAGAGCGCAGATACCAAATACTGTTCTTCTAGTGTAGCCGT
AGTTAGGCCACCACTTCAAGAACTCTGTAGCACCGCCTACATACCTCGCTCTGCTAATCCTGTTACCAGT
GGCTGCTGCCAGTGGCGATAAGTCGTGTCTTACCGGGTTGGACTCAAGACGATAGTTACCGGATAAGGCG
CAGCGGTCGGGCTGAACGGGGGGTTCGTGCACACAGCCCAGCTTGGAGCGAACGACCTACACCGAACTGA
GATACCTACAGCGTGAGCTATGAGAAAGCGCCACGCTTCCCGAAGGGAGAAAGGCGGACAGGTATCCGGT
AAGCGGCAGGGTCGGAACAGGAGAGCGCACGAGGGAGCTTCCAGGGGGAAACGCCTGGTATCTTTATAGT
CCTGTCGGGTTTCGCCACCTCTGACTTGAGCGTCGATTTTTGTGATGCTCGTCAGGGGGGCGGAGCCTAT
GGAAAAACGCCAGCAACGCGGCCTTTTTACGGTTCCTGGCCTTTTGCTGGCCTTTTGCTCACATGTTCTT
TCCTGCGTTATCCCCTGATTCTGTGGATAACCGTATTACCGCCTTTGAGTGAGCTGATACCGCTCGCCGC
AGCCGAACGACCGAGCGCAGCGAGTCAGTGAGCGAGGAAGCGGAAGAGCGCCCAATACGCAAACCGCCTC
TCCCCGCGCGTTGGCCGATTCATTAATGCAGCTGGCACGACAGGTTTCCCGACTGGAAAGCGGGCAGTGA
GCGCAACGCAATTAATACGCGTACCGCTAGCCAGGAAGAGTTTGTAGAAACGCAAAAAGGCCATCCGTCA
GGATGGCCTTCTGCTTAGTTTGATGCCTGGCAGTTTATGGCGGGCGTCCTGCCCGCCACCCTCCGGGCCG
TTGCTTCACAACGTTCAAATCCGCTCCCGGCGGATTTGTCCTACTCAGGAGAGCGTTCACCGACAAACAA
CAGATAAAACGAAAGGCCCAGTCTTCCGACTGAGCCTTTCGTTTTATTTGATGCCTGGCAGTTCCCTACT
CTCGCGTTAACGCTAGCATGGATGTTTTCCCAGTCACGACGTT
Features (pLannotate 1.2.2; 13 found; start..end, strand, type, name):
     24..71      -  terminator     T7 terminator: transcription terminator for bacteriophage T7 RNA polymerase
     76..94      +  promoter       T7 promoter: promoter for bacteriophage T7 RNA polymerase
    128..174     +  misc_feature   MCS (fragment): pBluescript multiple cloning site
    205..1836    +  CDS            PCSK2 (fragment): NEC2_HUMAN - Also known as NEC2. Experimental evidence at protein level: Swiss-Prot protein existence level 1. Involved in the processing of hormone and other protein precursors at sites comprised of pairs of basic amino acid residues. Responsible for the release of glucagon from proglucagon in pancreatic A cells. From Homo sapiens (Human).
   1873..1891    -  promoter       T7 promoter: promoter for bacteriophage T7 RNA polymerase
   1898..1941    +  terminator     T7 terminator (fragment): transcription terminator for bacteriophage T7 RNA polymerase
   1949..1967    -  promoter       T7 promoter: promoter for bacteriophage T7 RNA polymerase
   2101..2910    +  CDS            KanR: aminoglycoside phosphotransferase; aph(3')-Ia; confers resistance to kanamycin in bacteria or G418 (Geneticin®) in eukaryotes
   3057..3645    +  rep_origin     ori: high-copy-number ColE1/pMB1/pBR322/pUC origin of replication
   3828..3920    +  CDS            lacI (fragment): lac repressor; lacI; The lac repressor binds to the lac operator to inhibit transcription in E. coli. This inhibition can be relieved by adding lactose or isopropyl-β-D-thiogalactopyranoside (IPTG).
   3975..4002    -  terminator     rrnB T2 terminator: transcription terminator T2 from the E. coli rrnB gene
   4134..4177    +  terminator     rrnB T1 terminator: Escherichia coli rrnB; transcription terminator T1 from the E. coli rrnB gene
   4224..17      -  CDS            lacZα (fragment) (across the origin): LacZα fragment of β-galactosidase; lacZ fragment
