[The description below was written by a language model from this plasmid's Addgene catalogue record and pLannotate feature annotations shown in this document.]
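Description:
Gsp_PC2 is a small bacterial plasmid built on the pPR-T4P backbone (about 2.6 kb without insert) and designed for making RNA probes and double-stranded RNA for planarian work. It is maintained in E. coli through a high-copy ColE1/pUC-type origin and selected with kanamycin through an aph(3')-Ia KanR cassette. Short remnants of lacZα, lacI and a pBluescript-type multiple cloning site, together with rrnB T1 and T2 terminators, are carried over from the vector's ancestry and have no evident role in its use.

The payload is a roughly 1.7 kb PC2 fragment inserted by ligation-independent cloning. Automated annotation identifies it by similarity to vertebrate prohormone convertase 2 (PCSK2/NEC2), a protease that cleaves hormone and neuropeptide precursors at paired basic residues. The human and mouse labels reflect the best database matches rather than the source of the sequence. The catalogue lists the species as "Giardia sp.", which sits oddly with the stated planarian purpose and the "Gsp" prefix, so the source organism should be checked against the associated publication.

The insert is flanked by convergent T7 promoters, each backed by a T7 terminator, with an additional T7 promoter annotated just downstream. This arrangement lets both strands be transcribed, yielding dsRNA for RNAi knockdown. The same cloned fragment can also serve as a template for riboprobes used in in situ hybridization. The depositor's sequence record covers only the 1,680 nt insert, in the opposite orientation to the full 4,243 nt plasmid record. The plasmid was deposited in connection with classroom activities exploring regeneration and stem cell biology.
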