Addgene plasmid #107617: Gsp_PC2
Purpose: In situ hybridization and RNAi studies in planarians
Depositing lab: Alejandro Sánchez. Depositing organization: Stowers Institute for Medical Research. Publication: Hands-On Classroom Activities for Exploring Regeneration and Stem Cell Biology with Planarians. Accorsi A, Williams MM, Ross EJ, Robb SMC, Elliott SA, Tu KC, Sanchez Alvarado A. The American Biology Teacher 79(3):208-223. Mar 2017. 10.1525/abt.2017.79.3.208.
Backbone
  Vector backbone: pPR-T4P
  Backbone size w/o insert (bp): 2636
  Vector type: RNAi ; In situ hybridization
Growth in bacteria
  Bacterial resistance: Kanamycin, 50 μg/mL
  Growth temperature: 37°C
  Growth strain: DH5alpha
  Copy number: Unknown
Gene/Insert
  Gene/Insert name: PC2
  Species: Giardia sp.
  Insert size (bp): 1680
  Cloning method: Ligation Independent Cloning
Terms and licenses: Academic/Nonprofit Terms; Industry Terms: Not Available to Industry
How to cite: Gsp_PC2 was a gift from Alejandro Sánchez (Addgene plasmid # 107617 ; http://n2t.net/addgene:107617 ; RRID:Addgene_107617)
